>Addgene plasmid #75673 | WNK2 gRNA (BRDN0001162262) | addgene full sequence | sequence record 184340 | Addgene Assembled Sequence
CCCGGGTGCAAAGATGGATAAAGTTTTAAACAGAGAGGAATCTTTGCAGCTAATGGACCTTCTAGGTCTT
GAAAGGAGTGGGAATTGGCTCCGGTGCCCGTCAGTGGGCAGAGCGCACATCGCCCACAGTCCCCGAGAAG
TTGGGGGGAGGGGTCGGCAATTGATCCGGTGCCTAGAGAAGGTGGCGCGGGGTAAACTGGGAAAGTGATG
TCGTGTACTGGCTCCGCCTTTTTCCCGAGGGTGGGGGAGAACCGTATATAAGTGCAGTAGTCGCCGTGAA
CGTTCTTTTTCGCAACGGGTTTGCCGCCAGAACACAGGTAAGTGCCGTGTGTGGTTCCCGCGGGCCTGGC
CTCTTTACGGGTTATGGCCCTTGCGTGCCTTGAATTACTTCCACCTGGCTGCAGTACGTGATTCTTGATC
CCGAGCTTCGGGTTGGAAGTGGGTGGGAGAGTTCGAGGCCTTGCGCTTAAGGAGCCCCTTCGCCTCGTGC
TTGAGTTGAGGCCTGGCCTGGGCGCTGGGGCCGCCGCGTGCGAATCTGGTGGCACCTTCGCGCCTGTCTC
GCTGCTTTCGATAAGTCTCTAGCCATTTAAAATTTTTGATGACCTGCTGCGACGCTTTTTTTCTGGCAAG
ATAGTCTTGTAAATGCGGGCCAAGATCTGCACACTGGTATTTCGGTTTTTGGGGCCGCGGGCGGCGACGG
GGCCCGTGCGTCCCAGCGCACATGTTCGGCGAGGCGGGGCCTGCGAGCGCGGCCACCGAGAATCGGACGG
GGGTAGTCTCAAGCTGGCCGGCCTGCTCTGGTGCCTGGCCTCGCGCCGCCGTGTATCGCCCCGCCCTGGG
CGGCAAGGCTGGCCCGGTCGGCACCAGTTGCGTGAGCGGAAAGATGGCCGCTTCCCGGCCCTGCTGCAGG
GAGCTCAAAATGGAGGACGCGGCGCTCGGGAGAGCGGGCGGGTGAGTCACCCACACAAAGGAAAAGGGCC
TTTCCGTCCTCAGCCGTCGCTTCATGTGACTCCACGGAGTACCGGGCGCCGTCCAGGCACCTCGATTAGT
TCTCGAGCTTTTGGAGTACGTCGTCTTTAGGTTGGGGGGAGGGGTTTTATGCGATGGAGTTTCCCCACAC
TGAGTGGGTGGAGACTGAAGTTAGGCCAGCTTGGCACTTGATGTAATTCTCCTTGGAATTTGCCCTTTTT
GAGTTTGGATCTTGGTTCATTCTCAAGCCTCAGACAGTGGTTCAAAGTTTTTTTCTTCCATTTCAGGTGT
CGTGACGTACGGCCACCATGACCGAGTACAAGCCCACGGTGCGCCTCGCCACCCGCGACGACGTCCCCAG
GGCCGTACGCACCCTCGCCGCCGCGTTCGCCGACTACCCCGCCACGCGCCACACCGTCGATCCGGACCGC
CACATCGAGCGGGTCACCGAGCTGCAAGAACTCTTCCTCACGCGCGTCGGGCTCGACATCGGCAAGGTGT
GGGTCGCGGACGACGGCGCCGCCGTGGCGGTCTGGACCACGCCGGAGAGCGTCGAAGCGGGGGCGGTGTT
CGCCGAGATCGGCCCGCGCATGGCCGAGTTGAGCGGTTCCCGGCTGGCCGCGCAGCAACAGATGGAAGGC
CTCCTGGCGCCGCACCGGCCCAAGGAGCCCGCGTGGTTCCTGGCCACCGTCGGAGTCTCGCCCGACCACC
AGGGCAAGGGTCTGGGCAGCGCCGTCGTGCTCCCCGGAGTGGAGGCGGCCGAGCGCGCCGGGGTGCCCGC
CTTCCTGGAGACCTCCGCGCCCCGCAACCTCCCCTTCTACGAGCGGCTCGGCTTCACCGTCACCGCCGAC
GTCGAGGTGCCCGAAGGACCGCGCACCTGGTGCATGACCCGCAAGCCCGGTGCCTGAACGCGTTAAGTCG
ACAATCAACCTCTGGATTACAAAATTTGTGAAAGATTGACTGGTATTCTTAACTATGTTGCTCCTTTTAC
GCTATGTGGATACGCTGCTTTAATGCCTTTGTATCATGCTATTGCTTCCCGTATGGCTTTCATTTTCTCC
TCCTTGTATAAATCCTGGTTGCTGTCTCTTTATGAGGAGTTGTGGCCCGTTGTCAGGCAACGTGGCGTGG
TGTGCACTGTGTTTGCTGACGCAACCCCCACTGGTTGGGGCATTGCCACCACCTGTCAGCTCCTTTCCGG
GACTTTCGCTTTCCCCCTCCCTATTGCCACGGCGGAACTCATCGCCGCCTGCCTTGCCCGCTGCTGGACA
GGGGCTCGGCTGTTGGGCACTGACAATTCCGTGGTGTTGTCGGGGAAATCATCGTCCTTTCCTTGGCTGC
TCGCCTGTGTTGCCACCTGGATTCTGCGCGGGACGTCCTTCTGCTACGTCCCTTCGGCCCTCAATCCAGC
GGACCTTCCTTCCCGCGGCCTGCTGCCGGCTCTGCGGCCTCTTCCGCGTCTTCGCCTTCGCCCTCAGACG
AGTCGGATCTCCCTTTGGGCCGCCTCCCCGCGTCGACTTTAAGACCAATGACTTACAAGGCAGCTGTAGA
TCTTAGCCACTTTTTAAAAGAAAAGGGGGGACTGGAAGGGCTAATTCACTCCCAACGAAGACAAGATCTG
CTTTTTGCTTGTACTGGGTCTCTCTGGTTAGACCAGATCTGAGCCTGGGAGCTCTCTGGCTAACTAGGGA
ACCCACTGCTTAAGCCTCAATAAAGCTTGCCTTGAGTGCTTCAAGTAGTGTGTGCCCGTCTGTTGTGTGA
CTCTGGTAACTAGAGATCCCTCAGACCCTTTTAGTCAGTGTGGAAAATCTCTAGCAGTACGTATAGTAGT
TCATGTCATCTTATTATTCAGTATTTATAACTTGCAAAGAAATGAATATCAGAGAGTGAGAGGAACTTGT
TTATTGCAGCTTATAATGGTTACAAATAAAGCAATAGCATCACAAATTTCACAAATAAAGCATTTTTTTC
ACTGCATTCTAGTTGTGGTTTGTCCAAACTCATCAATGTATCTTATCATGTCTGGCTCTAGCTATCCCGC
CCCTAACTCCGCCCATCCCGCCCCTAACTCCGCCCAGTTCCGCCCATTCTCCGCCCCATGGCTGACTAAT
TTTTTTTATTTATGCAGAGGCCGAGGCCGCCTCGGCCTCTGAGCTATTCCAGAAGTAGTGAGGAGGCTTT
TTTGGAGGCCTAGGGACGTACCCAATTCGCCCTATAGTGAGTCGTATTACGCGCGCTCACTGGCCGTCGT
TTTACAACGTCGTGACTGGGAAAACCCTGGCGTTACCCAACTTAATCGCCTTGCAGCACATCCCCCTTTC
GCCAGCTGGCGTAATAGCGAAGAGGCCCGCACCGATCGCCCTTCCCAACAGTTGCGCAGCCTGAATGGCG
AATGGG
[124 nt withheld, positions 3367-3490]
C
[91 nt withheld, positions 3492-3582]
A
[49 nt withheld, positions 3584-3632]
CCTTTGACGTTGGAGTCCACGTTCTTT
[37 nt withheld, positions 3660-3696]
ACCCTATCTCGGTCTATTCTTTTGATTTATAAGGGATTTTGCCGATTTCGGCCTATTGGTTAAAAAATGA
GCTGATTTAACAAAAATTTAACGCGAATTTTAACAAAATATTAACGCTTACAATTTAGGTGGCACTTTTC
GGGGAAATGTGCGCGGAACCCCTATTTGTTTATTTTTCTAAATACATTCAAATATGTATCCGCTCATGAG
ACAATAACCCTGATAAATGCTTCAATAATATTGAAAAAGGAAGAGTATGAGTATTCAACATTTCCGTGTC
GCCCTTATTCCCTTTTTTGCGGCATTTTGCCTTCCTGTTTTTGCTCACCCAGAAACGCTGGTGAAAGTAA
AAGATGCTGAAGATCAGTTGGGTGCACGAGTGGGTTACATCGAACTGGATCTCAACAGCGGTAAGATCCT
TGAGAGTTTTCGCCCCGAAGAACGTTTTCCAATGATGAGCACTTTTAAAGTTCTGCTATGTGGCGCGGTA
TTATCCCGTATTGACGCCGGGCAAGAGCAACTCGGTCGCCGCATACACTATTCTCAGAATGACTTGGTTG
AGTACTCACCAGTCACAGAAAAGCATCTTACGGATGGCATGACAGTAAGAGAATTATGCAGTGCTGCCAT
AACCATGAGTGATAACACTGCGGCCAACTTACTTCTGACAACGATCGGAGGACCGAAGGAGCTAACCGCT
TTTTTGCACAACATGGGGGATCATGTAACTCGCCTTGATCGTTGGGAACCGGAGCTGAATGAAGCCATAC
CAAACGACGAGCGTGACACCACGATGCCTGTAGCAATGGCAACAACGTTGCGCAAACTATTAACTGGCGA
ACTACTTACTCTAGCTTCCCGGCAACAATTAATAGACTGGATGGAGGCGGATAAAGTTGCAGGACCACTT
CTGCGCTCGGCCCTTCCGGCTGGCTGGTTTATTGCTGATAAATCTGGAGCCGGTGAGCGTGGGTCTCGCG
GTATCATTGCAGCACTGGGGCCAGATGGTAAGCCCTCCCGTATCGTAGTTATCTACACGACGGGGAGTCA
GGCAACTATGGATGAACGAAATAGACAGATCGCTGAGATAGGTGCCTCACTGATTAAGCATTGGTAACTG
TCAGACCAAGTTTACTCATATATACTTTAGATTGATTTAAAACTTCATTTTTAATTTAAAAGGATCTAGG
TGAAGATCCTTTTTGATAATCTCATGACCAAAATCCCTTAACGTGAGTTTTCGTTCCACTGAGCGTCAGA
CCCCGTAGAAAAGATCAAAGGATCTTCTTGAGATCCTTTTTTTCTGCGCGTAATCTGCTGCTTGCAAACA
AAAAAACCACCGCTACCAGCGGTGGTTTGTTTGCCGGATCAAGAGCTACCAACTCTTTTTCCGAAGGTAA
CTGGCTTCAGCAGAGCGCAGATACCAAATACTGTTCTTCTAGTGTAGCCGTAGTTAGGCCACCACTTCAA
GAACTCTGTAGCACCGCCTACATACCTCGCTCTGCTAATCCTGTTACCAGTGGCTGCTGCCAGTGGCGAT
AAGTCGTGTCTTACCGGGTTGGACTCAAGACGATAGTTACCGGATAAGGCGCAGCGGTCGGGCTGAACGG
GGGGTTCGTGCACACAGCCCAGCTTGGAGCGAACGACCTACACCGAACTGAGATACCTACAGCGTGAGCT
ATGAGAAAGCGCCACGCTTCCCGAAGGGAGAAAGGCGGACAGGTATCCGGTAAGCGGCAGGGTCGGAACA
GGAGAGCGCACGAGGGAGCTTCCAGGGGGAAACGCCTGGTATCTTTATAGTCCTGTCGGGTTTCGCCACC
TCTGACTTGAGCGTCGATTTTTGTGATGCTCGTCAGGGGGGCGGAGCCTATGGAAAAACGCCAGCAACGC
GGCCTTTTTACGGTTCCTGGCCTTTTGCTGGCCTTTTGCTCACATGTTCTTTCCTGCGTTATCCCCTGAT
TCTGTGGATAACCGTATTACCGCCTTTGAGTGAGCTGATACCGCTCGCCGCAGCCGAACGACCGAGCGCA
GCGAGTCAGTGAGCGAGGAAGCGGAAGAGCGCCCAATACGCAAACCGCCTCTCCCCGCGCGTTGGCCGAT
TCATTAATGCAGCTGGCACGACAGGTTTCCCGACTGGAAAGCGGGCAGTGAGCGCAACGCAATTAATGTG
AGTTAGCTCACTCATTAGGCACCCCAGGCTTTACACTTTATGCTTCCGGCTCGTATGTTGTGTGGAATTG
TGAGCGGATAACAATTTCACACAGGAAACAGCTATGACCATGATTACGCCAAGCGCGCAATTAACCCTCA
CTAAAGGGAACAAAAGCTGGAGCTGCAAGCTTAATGTAGTCTTATGCAATACTCTTGTAGTCTTGCAACA
TGGTAACGATGAGTTAGCAACATGCCTTACAAGGAGAGAAAAAGCACCGTGCATGCCGATTGGTGGAAGT
AAGGTGGTACGATCGTGCCTTATTAGGAAGGCAACAGACGGGTCTGACATGGATTGGACGAACCACTGAA
TTGCCGCATTGCAGAGATATTGTATTTAAGTGCCTAGCTCGATACATAAACGGGTCTCTCTGGTTAGACC
AGATCTGAGCCTGGGAGCTCTCTGGCTAACTAGGGAACCCACTGCTTAAGCCTCAATAAAGCTTGCCTTG
AGTGCTTCAAGTAGTGTGTGCCCGTCTGTTGTGTGACTCTGGTAACTAGAGATCCCTCAGACCCTTTTAG
TCAGTGTGGAAAATCTCTAGCAGTGGCGCCCGAACAGGGACTTGAAAGCGAAAGGGAAACCAGAGGAGCT
CTCTCGACGCAGGACTCGGCTTGCTGAAGCGCGCACGGCAAGAGGCGAGGGGCGGCGACTGGTGAGTACG
CCAAAAATTTTGACTAGCGGAGGCTAGAAGGAGAGAGATGGGTGCGAGAGCGTCAGTATTAAGCGGGGGA
GAATTAGATCGCGATGGGAAAAAATTCGGTTAAGGCCAGGGGGAAAGAAAAAATATAAATTAAAACATAT
AGTATGGGCAAGCAGGGAGCTAGAACGATTCGCAGTTAATCCTGGCCTGTTAGAAACATCAGAAGGCTGT
AGACAAATACTGGGACAGCTACAACCATCCCTTCAGACAGGATCAGAAGAACTTAGATCATTATATAATA
CAGTAGCAACCCTCTATTGTGTGCATCAAAGGATAGAGATAAAAGACACCAAGGAAGCTTTAGACAAGAT
AGAGGAAGAGCAAAACAAAAGTAAGACCACCGCACAGCAAGCGGCCGCTGATCTTCAGACCTGGAGGAGG
AGATATGAGGGACAATTGGAGAAGTGAATTATATAAATATAAAGTAGTAAAAATTGAACCATTAGGAGTA
GCACCCACCAAGGCAAAGAGAAGAGTGGTGCAGAGAGAAAAAAGAGCAGTGGGAATAGGAGCTTTGTTCC
TTGGGTTCTTGGGAGCAGCAGGAAGCACTATGGGCGCAGCGTCAATGACGCTGACGGTACAGGCCAGACA
ATTATTGTCTGGTATAGTGCAGCAGCAGAACAATTTGCTGAGGGCTATTGAGGCGCAACAGCATCTGTTG
CAACTCACAGTCTGGGGCATCAAGCAGCTCCAGGCAAGAATCCTGGCTGTGGAAAGATACCTAAAGGATC
AACAGCTCCTGGGGATTTGGGGTTGCTCTGGAAAACTCATTTGCACCACTGCTGTGCCTTGGAATGCTAG
TTGGAGTAATAAATCTCTGGAACAGATTTGGAATCACACGACCTGGATGGAGTGGGACAGAGAAATTAAC
AATTACACAAGCTTAATACACTCCTTAATTGAAGAATCGCAAAACCAGCAAGAAAAGAATGAACAAGAAT
TATTGGAATTAGATAAATGGGCAAGTTTGTGGAATTGGTTTAACATAACAAATTGGCTGTGGTATATAAA
ATTATTCATAATGATAGTAGGAGGCTTGGTAGGTTTAAGAATAGTTTTTGCTGTACTTTCTATAGTGAAT
AGAGTTAGGCAGGGATATTCACCATTATCGTTTCAGACCCACCTCCCAACCCCGAGGGGACCCAGAGAGG
GCCTATTTCCCATGATTCCTTCATATTTGCATATACGATACAAGGCTGTTAGAGAGATAATTAGAATTAA
TTTGACTGTAAACACAAAGATATTAGTACAAAATACGTGACGTAGAAAGTAATAATTTCTTGGGTAGTTT
GCAGTTTTAAAATTATGTTTTAAAATGGACTATCATATGCTTACCGTAACTTGAAAGTATTTCGATTTCT
TGGCTTTATATATCTTGTGGAAAGGACGAAACACCGGGAGCACTACGATGAGTCCGGTTTTAGAGCTAGA
AATAGCAAGTTAAAATAAGGCTAGTCCGTTATCAACTTGAAAAAGTGGCACCGAGTCGGTGCTTTTTTAA
GCTTGGCGTAACTAGATCTTGAGACAAATGGCAGTATTCATCCACAATTTTAAAAGAAAAGGGGGGATTG
GGGGGTACAGTGCAGGGGAAAGAATAGTAGACATAATAGCAACAGACATACAAACTAAAGAATTACAAAA
ACAAATTACAAAAATTCAAAATTTTCGGGTTTATTACAGGGACAGCAGAGATCCACTTTGGCGCCGGCTC
GAGGGGG
Features (pLannotate 1.2.2; 29 found; start..end, strand, type, name):
     14..80      +  CDS            small t antigen (fragment): SV40 (simian virus 40) small t antigen
    106..317     +  promoter       EF-1α core promoter: core promoter for human elongation factor EF-1α
    318..1256    +  intron         EF-1α intron A: intron upstream of the start codon of human EF-1α
   1278..1877    +  CDS            PuroR (fragment): puromycin N-acetyltransferase; pac from Streptomyces; confers resistance to puromycin
   1893..2481    +  misc_feature   WPRE: woodchuck hepatitis virus posttranscriptional regulatory element
   2532..2551    +  misc_feature   cPPT/CTS (fragment): central polypurine tract and central termination sequence of HIV-1
   2553..2786    +  LTR            3' LTR (ΔU3): self-inactivating 3' long terminal repeat (LTR) from HIV-1
   2864..2985    +  polyA_signal   SV40 poly(A) signal: SV40 polyadenylation signal
   3025..3160    +  rep_origin     SV40 ori: SV40 origin of replication
   3181..3199    -  promoter       T7 promoter: promoter for bacteriophage T7 RNA polymerase
   3207..3362    +  CDS            lacZα (fragment): LacZα fragment of β-galactosidase; lacZ fragment
   3367..3795    +  rep_origin     f1 ori (sequence partly withheld): f1 bacteriophage origin of replication; arrow indicates direction of (+) strand synthesis
   3848..3952    +  promoter       AmpR promoter: bla
   3953..4813    +  CDS            AmpR: β-lactamase; bla; confers resistance to ampicillin, carbenicillin, and related antibiotics
   4984..5572    +  rep_origin     ori: high-copy-number ColE1/pMB1/pBR322/pUC origin of replication
   5755..5847    +  CDS            lacI (fragment): lac repressor; lacI; The lac repressor binds to the lac operator to inhibit transcription in E. coli. This inhibition can be relieved by adding lactose or isopropyl-β-D-thiogalactopyranoside (IPTG).
   5860..5881    +  protein_bind   CAP binding site: CAP binding activates transcription in the presence of cAMP. E. coli catabolite activator protein
   5896..5926    +  promoter       lac promoter: promoter for the E. coli lac operon
   5934..5950    +  protein_bind   lac operator: The lac repressor binds to the lac operator to inhibit transcription in E. coli. This inhibition can be relieved by adding lactose or isopropyl-β-D-thiogalactopyranoside (IPTG). lac repressor encoded by lacI
   5995..6013    +  promoter       T3 promoter: promoter for bacteriophage T3 RNA polymerase
   6041..6267    +  promoter       RSV promoter: Rous sarcoma virus enhancer/promoter
   6268..6448    +  LTR            5' LTR (truncated): truncated 5' long terminal repeat (LTR) from HIV-1
   6495..6620    +  misc_feature   HIV-1 Ψ: packaging signal of human immunodeficiency virus type 1
   6604..6967    +  CDS            HIV-1 gag (fragment): gag protein from human immunodeficiency virus 1; gag
   7113..7346    +  misc_feature   RRE: The Rev response element (RRE) of HIV-1 allows for Rev-dependent mRNA export from the nucleus to the cytoplasm.
   7723..7749    +  CDS            Rev (fragment): human immunodeficiency virus 1 (HIV-1) Rev protein; rev; enhances nuclear export of unspliced and incompletely spliced viral mRNAs
   7753..7993    +  promoter       U6 promoter: RNA polymerase III promoter for human U6 snRNA
   8023..8098    +  misc_RNA       gRNA scaffold: guide RNA scaffold for the Streptococcus pyogenes CRISPR/Cas9 system
   8154..8271    +  misc_feature   cPPT/CTS: central polypurine tract and central termination sequence of HIV-1
