[The description below was written by a language model from this plasmid's Addgene catalogue record and pLannotate feature annotations shown in this document.]
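Description:
WNK2 gRNA (BRDN0001162262) is a third-generation lentiviral guide RNA plasmid built on the lentiGuide-Puro backbone and designed to direct Streptococcus pyogenes Cas9 to the human WNK2 kinase gene. It is maintained in E. coli through a high-copy ColE1/pUC-type origin with ampicillin resistance (AmpR). The backbone also carries an f1 origin, an SV40 origin and poly(A) signal, and remnants of lac, T7 and T3 cloning-vector sequences that play no role in its CRISPR function.

The transfer cassette is framed by an RSV promoter fused to a truncated HIV-1 5' LTR, which makes genomic RNA production Tat-independent, and a ΔU3 self-inactivating 3' LTR. Between the LTRs lie the Ψ packaging signal with an adjoining gag fragment, the Rev response element for nuclear export of the unspliced viral RNA, and a cPPT/CTS that aids nuclear import of the provirus. The payload consists of two expression units. A human U6 RNA polymerase III promoter drives the WNK2-specific spacer joined to the Cas9 gRNA scaffold. An EF-1α promoter with its intron A drives puromycin N-acetyltransferase, allowing selection of transduced mammalian cells, and is followed by a WPRE to boost transcript expression.

The plasmid does not encode Cas9, so it must be paired with a separate Cas9 vector or used in cells that already express the nuclease. The guide was designed against two WNK2 reference transcripts and belongs to a human kinome gRNA collection developed with optimized sgRNA design rules. It is typically used for WNK2 knockout in individual or pooled loss-of-function experiments.
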