Addgene plasmid #75673: WNK2 gRNA (BRDN0001162262)
Purpose: 3rd generation lentiviral gRNA plasmid targeting human WNK2
Depositing lab: John Doench & David Root. Depositing organization: Broad Institute. Publication: Optimized sgRNA design to maximize activity and minimize off-target effects of CRISPR-Cas9. Doench JG, Fusi N, Sullender M, Hegde M, Vaimberg EW, Donovan KF, Smith I, Tothova Z, Wilen C, Orchard R, Virgin HW, Listgarten J, Root DE. Nat Biotechnol. 2016 Jan 18. doi: 10.1038/nbt.3437. PubMed 26780180.
Backbone
  Vector backbone: lentiGuide-Puro
  Backbone manufacturer: Zhang Lab (Addgene plasmid # 52963)
  Vector type: Mammalian Expression, Lentiviral, CRISPR
  Selectable markers: Puromycin
Growth in bacteria
  Bacterial resistance: Ampicillin, 100 μg/mL
  Growth temperature: 37°C
  Growth strain: DH5alpha
  Copy number: High Copy
Gene/Insert
  Gene/Insert name: WNK2 (alt names: WNK2; NM_001282394.1)
  gRNA/shRNA sequence: GGAGCACTACGATGAGTCCG
  Species: H. sapiens (human)
  Entrez Gene: WNK2 (a.k.a. NY-CO-43, P/OKcl.13, PRKWNK2, SDCCAG43)
  Promoter: hU6
  Cloning method: Unknown
  Sequencing primers: 5′ U6-F; 3′ pS2-R
Terms and licenses: Academic/Nonprofit Terms; Industry Terms: Not Available to Industry
Depositor comments: The gRNA was designed to target the following Genbank reference sequence(s): NM_001282394.1,NM_006648.3. Note that this plasmid does NOT contain Cas9. It should be used in conjunction with lentiCas9-Blast (Addgene #52962) or otherwise with cell lines already expressing Cas9. Browse the full kinome gRNA library at http://www.addgene.org/pooled-library/broadgpp-human-kinome/ or visit http://www.broadinstitute.org/rnai/public/ for detailed protocols and information.
How to cite: WNK2 gRNA (BRDN0001162262) was a gift from John Doench & David Root (Addgene plasmid # 75673 ; http://n2t.net/addgene:75673 ; RRID:Addgene_75673)
