>Addgene plasmid #75673 | WNK2 gRNA (BRDN0001162262) | depositor partial sequence | sequence record 143133 | Target Sequence
GGAGCACTACGATGAGTCCG
