>Addgene plasmid #75673 | WNK2 gRNA (BRDN0001162262) | addgene partial sequence | sequence record 184339 | hU6-F
CGTGACGTAGAAAGTAATAATTTCTTGGGTAGTTTGCAGTTTTAAAATTATGTTTTAAAATGGACTATCA
TATGCTTACCGTAACTTGAAAGTATTTCGATTTCTTGGCTTTATATATCTTGTGGAAAGGACGAAACACC
GGGAGCACTACGATGAGTCCGGTTTTAGAGCTAGAAATAGCAAGTTAAAATAAGGCTAGTCCGTTATCAA
CTTGAAAAAGTGGCACCGAGTCGGTGCTTTTTTAAGCTTGGCGTAACTAGATCTTGAGACAAATGGCAGT
ATTCATCCACAATTTTAAAAGAAAAGGGGGGATTGGGGGGTACAGTGCAGGGGAAAGAATAGTAGACATA
ATAGCAACAGACATACAAACTAAAGAATTACAAAAACAAATTACAAAAATTCAAAATTTTCGGGTTTATT
ACAGGGACAGCAGAGATCCACTTTGGCGCCGGCTCGAGGGGGCCCGGGTGCAAAGATGGATAAAGTTTTA
AACAGAGAGGAATCTTTGCAGCTAATGGACCTTCTAGGTCTTGAAAGGAGTGGGAATTGGCTCCGGTGCC
CGTCAGTGGG
